>Addgene plasmid #132196 | pDONR221_SLC6A6 | addgene full sequence | sequence record 261166 | Addgene NGS Result
CTTTCCTGCGTTATCCCCTGATTCTGTGGATAACCGTATTACCGCCTTTGAGTGAGCTGATACCGCTCGC
CGCAGCCGAACGACCGAGCGCAGCGAGTCAGTGAGCGAGGAAGCGGAAGAGCGCCCAATACGCAAACCGC
CTCTCCCCGCGCGTTGGCCGATTCATTAATGCAGCTGGCACGACAGGTTTCCCGACTGGAAAGCGGGCAG
TGAGCGCAACGCAATTAATACGCGTACCGCTAGCCAGGAAGAGTTTGTAGAAACGCAAAAAGGCCATCCG
TCAGGATGGCCTTCTGCTTAGTTTGATGCCTGGCAGTTTATGGCGGGCGTCCTGCCCGCCACCCTCCGGG
CCGTTGCTTCACAACGTTCAAATCCGCTCCCGGCGGATTTGTCCTACTCAGGAGAGCGTTCACCGACAAA
CAACAGATAAAACGAAAGGCCCAGTCTTCCGACTGAGCCTTTCGTTTTATTTGATGCCTGGCAGTTCCCT
ACTCTCGCGTTAACGCTAGCATGGATGTTTTCCCAGTCACGACGTTGTAAAACGACGGCCAGTCTTAAGC
TCGGGCCCCAAATAATGATTTTATTTTGACTGATAGTGACCTGTTCGTTGCAACACATTGATGAGCAATG
CTTTTTTATAATGCCAACTTTGTACAAAAAAGCAGGCTCCACCATGGCCACCAAGGAGAAGCTGCAGTGC
CTGAAGGACTTCCACAAGGATATCCTGAAGCCAAGCCCTGGCAAGTCCCCTGGAACAAGGCCAGAGGACG
AGGCAGAGGGCAAGCCACCTCAGAGAGAGAAGTGGAGCTCCAAGATCGATTTTGTGCTGTCCGTGGCAGG
AGGATTCGTGGGACTGGGCAACGTGTGGCGGTTTCCCTACCTGTGCTATAAGAATGGCGGCGGCGCCTTC
CTGATCCCATACTTCATCTTTCTGTTCGGCAGCGGCCTGCCCGTGTTCTTTCTGGAGATCATCATCGGCC
AGTATACCAGCGAGGGCGGCATCACATGCTGGGAGAAGATCTGTCCTCTGTTCTCCGGCATCGGCTACGC
CTCTGTGGTCATCGTGAGCCTGCTGAACGTGTACTATATCGTGATCCTGGCCTGGGCCACCTACTATCTG
TTTCAGTCTTTCCAGAAGGAGCTGCCTTGGGCCCACTGCAACCACAGCTGGAATACCCCACACTGTATGG
AGGACACAATGCGGAAGAACAAGAGCGTGTGGATCACCATCTCTAGCACCAACTTCACCTCCCCCGTGAT
CGAGTTCTGGGAGAGAAATGTGCTGAGCCTGTCCCCAGGAATCGACCACCCTGGCTCTCTGAAGTGGGAT
CTGGCCCTGTGCCTGCTGCTGGTGTGGCTGGTGTGCTTCTTTTGTATCTGGAAGGGCGTGCGGAGCACCG
GCAAGGTGGTGTACTTTACCGCCACATTTCCTTTCGCCATGCTGCTGGTGCTGCTGGTGAGGGGACTGAC
ACTGCCAGGAGCAGGAGCAGGCATCAAGTTCTACCTGTATCCAGATATCACCAGGCTGGAGGACCCACAA
GTGTGGATCGATGCCGGCACACAGATCTTCTTTAGCTACGCCATCTGTCTGGGCGCCATGACCTCCCTGG
GCTCTTACAACAAGTACAAGTACAACTCCTACAGGGACTGCATGCTGCTGGGCTGTCTGAACAGCGGCAC
CAGCTTCGTGAGCGGCTTTGCCATCTTCTCCATCCTGGGCTTCATGGCACAGGAGCAGGGAGTGGACATC
GCAGATGTGGCAGAGTCTGGACCTGGACTGGCCTTTATCGCCTACCCAAAGGCCGTGACCATGATGCCTC
TGCCAACATTCTGGTCCATCCTGTTCTTTATCATGCTGCTGCTGCTGGGCCTGGACTCTCAGTTTGTGGA
GGTGGAGGGCCAGATCACCTCCCTGGTGGATCTGTACCCATCTTTCCTGAGGAAGGGCTATCGGAGAGAG
ATCTTTATCGCCTTCGTGTGCTCTATCAGCTACCTGCTGGGCCTGACCATGGTGACAGAGGGCGGCATGT
ACGTGTTCCAGCTGTTCGATTACTATGCAGCATCCGGCGTGTGCCTGCTGTGGGTGGCCTTCTTTGAGTG
TTTTGTGATCGCCTGGATCTACGGCGGCGACAACCTGTATGATGGCATCGAGGACATGATCGGATACAGG
CCAGGACCTTGGATGAAGTATTCTTGGGCCGTGATCACCCCTGTGCTGTGCGTGGGCTGTTTTATCTTCA
GCCTGGTGAAGTACGTGCCCCTGACCTATAACAAGACATACGTGTATCCTAATTGGGCAATCGGACTGGG
ATGGTCCCTGGCCCTGTCCTCTATGCTGTGCGTGCCCCTGGTCATCGTGATCAGGCTGTGCCAGACCGAG
GGACCTTTCCTGGTGCGCGTGAAGTACCTGCTGACACCAAGGGAGCCCAATAGATGGGCAGTGGAGAGGG
AGGGAGCAACCCCATATAACAGCAGAACAGTGATGAATGGCGCCCTGGTGAAGCCCACCCACATCATCGT
GGAGACAATGATGGACCCAGCTTTCTTGTACAAAGTTGGCATTATAAGAAAGCATTGCTTATCAATTTGT
TGCAACGAACAGGTCACTATCAGTCAAAATAAAATCATTATTTGCCATCCAGCTGATATCCCCTATAGTG
AGTCGTATTACATGGTCATAGCTGTTTCCTGGCAGCTCTGGCCCGTGTCTCAAAATCTCTGATGTTACAT
TGCACAAGATAAAAATATATCATCATGAACAATAAAACTGTCTGCTTACATAAACAGTAATACAAGGGGT
GTTATGAGCCATATTCAACGGGAAACGTCGAGGCCGCGATTAAATTCCAACATGGATGCTGATTTATATG
GGTATAAATGGGCTCGCGATAATGTCGGGCAATCAGGTGCGACAATCTATCGCTTGTATGGGAAGCCCGA
TGCGCCAGAGTTGTTTCTGAAACATGGCAAAGGTAGCGTTGCCAATGATGTTACAGATGAGATGGTCAGA
CTAAACTGGCTGACGGAATTTATGCCTCTTCCGACCATCAAGCATTTTATCCGTACTCCTGATGATGCAT
GGTTACTCACCACTGCGATCCCCGGAAAAACAGCATTCCAGGTATTAGAAGAATATCCTGATTCAGGTGA
AAATATTGTTGATGCGCTGGCAGTGTTCCTGCGCCGGTTGCATTCGATTCCTGTTTGTAATTGTCCTTTT
AACAGCGATCGCGTATTTCGTCTCGCTCAGGCGCAATCACGAATGAATAACGGTTTGGTTGATGCGAGTG
ATTTTGATGACGAGCGTAATGGCTGGCCTGTTGAACAAGTCTGGAAAGAAATGCATAAACTTTTGCCATT
CTCACCGGATTCAGTCGTCACTCATGGTGATTTCTCACTTGATAACCTTATTTTTGACGAGGGGAAATTA
ATAGGTTGTATTGATGTTGGACGAGTCGGAATCGCAGACCGATACCAGGATCTTGCCATCCTATGGAACT
GCCTCGGTGAGTTTTCTCCTTCATTACAGAAACGGCTTTTTCAAAAATATGGTATTGATAATCCTGATAT
GAATAAATTGCAGTTTCATTTGATGCTCGATGAGTTTTTCTAATCAGAATTGGTTAATTGGTTGTAACAC
TGGCAGAGCATTACGCTGACTTGACGGGACGGCGCAAGCTCATGACCAAAATCCCTTAACGTGAGTTACG
CGTCGTTCCACTGAGCGTCAGACCCCGTAGAAAAGATCAAAGGATCTTCTTGAGATCCTTTTTTTCTGCG
CGTAATCTGCTGCTTGCAAACAAAAAAACCACCGCTACCAGCGGTGGTTTGTTTGCCGGATCAAGAGCTA
CCAACTCTTTTTCCGAAGGTAACTGGCTTCAGCAGAGCGCAGATACCAAATACTGTTCTTCTAGTGTAGC
CGTAGTTAGGCCACCACTTCAAGAACTCTGTAGCACCGCCTACATACCTCGCTCTGCTAATCCTGTTACC
AGTGGCTGCTGCCAGTGGCGATAAGTCGTGTCTTACCGGGTTGGACTCAAGACGATAGTTACCGGATAAG
GCGCAGCGGTCGGGCTGAACGGGGGGTTCGTGCACACAGCCCAGCTTGGAGCGAACGACCTACACCGAAC
TGAGATACCTACAGCGTGAGCTATGAGAAAGCGCCACGCTTCCCGAAGGGAGAAAGGCGGACAGGTATCC
GGTAAGCGGCAGGGTCGGAACAGGAGAGCGCACGAGGGAGCTTCCAGGGGGAAACGCCTGGTATCTTTAT
AGTCCTGTCGGGTTTCGCCACCTCTGACTTGAGCGTCGATTTTTGTGATGCTCGTCAGGGGGGCGGAGCC
TATGGAAAAACGCCAGCAACGCGGCCTTTTTACGGTTCCTGGCCTTTTGCTGGCCTTTTGCTCACATGTT
Features (pLannotate 1.2.2; 10 found; start..end, strand, type, name):
    121..213     +  CDS            lacI (fragment): lac repressor; lacI; The lac repressor binds to the lac operator to inhibit transcription in E. coli. This inhibition can be relieved by adding lactose or isopropyl-β-D-thiogalactopyranoside (IPTG).
    268..295     -  terminator     rrnB T2 terminator: transcription terminator T2 from the E. coli rrnB gene
    427..470     +  terminator     rrnB T1 terminator: Escherichia coli rrnB; transcription terminator T1 from the E. coli rrnB gene
    517..553     -  CDS            lacZα (fragment): LacZα fragment of β-galactosidase; lacZ fragment
    569..668     +  protein_bind   attL1: mutant version of attL; recombination site for the Gateway® LR reaction LR Clonase™
    674..2533    +  CDS            SLC6A6: SC6A6_HUMAN - Experimental evidence at protein level: Swiss-Prot protein existence level 1. Sodium-dependent taurine and beta-alanine transporter. Chloride ions are necessary for optimal uptake. From Homo sapiens (Human).
   2535..2634    -  protein_bind   attL2: mutant version of attL; recombination site for the Gateway® LR reaction LR Clonase™
   2652..2670    -  promoter       T7 promoter: promoter for bacteriophage T7 RNA polymerase
   2804..3613    +  CDS            KanR: aminoglycoside phosphotransferase; aph(3')-Ia; confers resistance to kanamycin in bacteria or G418 (Geneticin®) in eukaryotes
   3760..4348    +  rep_origin     ori: high-copy-number ColE1/pMB1/pBR322/pUC origin of replication
