[The description below was written by a language model from this plasmid's Addgene catalogue record and pLannotate feature annotations shown in this document.]
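Description:
pDONR221_SLC6A6 is a Gateway entry clone built on the pDONR221 backbone, carrying a codon-optimized open reading frame for human SLC6A6 (also called TAUT), the sodium-dependent taurine and beta-alanine transporter, whose optimal uptake also requires chloride ions. The plasmid is about 4.4 kb in the sequenced record, with an insert of roughly 1.86 kb. It is maintained in E. coli through a high-copy ColE1/pUC-type origin and selected with kanamycin via an aminoglycoside phosphotransferase (KanR) gene.

The SLC6A6 coding sequence sits between attL1 and attL2 sites, the recombination sites produced when an ORF is captured in a donor vector. In an LR Clonase reaction these sites recombine with the attR sites of a destination vector, so the ORF is transferred directionally and in frame into any compatible expression backbone. Upstream of attL1 lie the rrnB T1 and T2 terminators, which insulate the insert from read-through transcription originating in the backbone. A T7 promoter lies just beyond attL2, oriented back toward the insert. Short lacI and lacZα fragments are annotated as backbone remnants and are not functional genes, and M13 forward and reverse primer sites flank the cassette for sequence verification.

Although the catalogue lists the vector type as mammalian expression, the feature table shows no eukaryotic promoter or polyadenylation signal, so the plasmid is not itself an expression construct. It serves as a source clone for subcloning the transporter ORF into custom expression vectors. It belongs to a large consortium collection of solute carrier (SLC) transporter clones assembled to support functional studies and drug discovery on this protein family.
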