Addgene plasmid #132196: pDONR221_SLC6A6
Purpose: Gateway entry clone with codon-optimized ORF sequence for subcloning into custom expression vectors
Depositing lab: RESOLUTE Consortium & Giulio Superti-Furga. Depositing organization: CeMM Research Center for Molecular Medicine. Publication: The RESOLUTE consortium: unlocking SLC transporters for drug discovery. Superti-Furga G, Lackner D, Wiedmer T, Ingles-Prieto A, Barbosa B, Girardi E, Goldmann U, Gurtl B, Klavins K, Klimek C, Lindinger S, Lineiro-Retes E, Muller AC, Onstein S, Redinger G, Reil D, Sedlyarov V, Wolf G, Crawford M, Everley R, ... Steppan CM. Nat Rev Drug Discov. 2020 Jul;19(7):429-430. doi: 10.1038/d41573-020-00056-6. PubMed 32265506.
Backbone
  Vector backbone: pDONR221
  Backbone manufacturer: Thermo Fisher Scientific
  Backbone size w/o insert (bp): 2550
  Vector type: Mammalian Expression
Growth in bacteria
  Bacterial resistance: Kanamycin, 50 μg/mL
  Growth temperature: 37°C
  Growth strain: Stbl3
  Copy number: High Copy
Gene/Insert
  Gene/Insert name: SLC6A6 (alt name: TAUT)
  Species: H. sapiens (human)
  Insert size (bp): 1860
  Entrez Gene: SLC6A6 (a.k.a. TAUT)
  Cloning method: Gateway Cloning
  Sequencing primers: 5′ M13-fwd; 3′ M13-rev
Terms and licenses: Academic/Nonprofit Terms; Industry Terms
Depositor comments: For more information on the full Resolute plasmid collection, please see www.addgene.org/depositor-collections/re-solute/. Please provide your feedback on this plasmid to the RESOLUTE consortium by filling out their RESOLUTE repository feedback form: https://forms.office.com/Pages/ResponsePage.aspx?id=0e05yklzmkS7rjFGQL4N7z4feCLQvEJAmVcOCM_u885UN1JJRko0Ukg4TVQwNTZLOUxPQVJWT1NHUCQlQCN0PWcu
How to cite: pDONR221_SLC6A6 was a gift from RESOLUTE Consortium & Giulio Superti-Furga (Addgene plasmid # 132196 ; http://n2t.net/addgene:132196 ; RRID:Addgene_132196)
