>Addgene plasmid #132196 | pDONR221_SLC6A6 | depositor partial sequence | sequence record 253792 | Codon-optimized ORF of SLC6A6
ATGGCCACCAAGGAGAAGCTGCAGTGCCTGAAGGACTTCCACAAGGATATCCTGAAGCCAAGCCCTGGCA
AGTCCCCTGGAACAAGGCCAGAGGACGAGGCAGAGGGCAAGCCACCTCAGAGAGAGAAGTGGAGCTCCAA
GATCGATTTTGTGCTGTCCGTGGCAGGAGGATTCGTGGGACTGGGCAACGTGTGGCGGTTTCCCTACCTG
TGCTATAAGAATGGCGGCGGCGCCTTCCTGATCCCATACTTCATCTTTCTGTTCGGCAGCGGCCTGCCCG
TGTTCTTTCTGGAGATCATCATCGGCCAGTATACCAGCGAGGGCGGCATCACATGCTGGGAGAAGATCTG
TCCTCTGTTCTCCGGCATCGGCTACGCCTCTGTGGTCATCGTGAGCCTGCTGAACGTGTACTATATCGTG
ATCCTGGCCTGGGCCACCTACTATCTGTTTCAGTCTTTCCAGAAGGAGCTGCCTTGGGCCCACTGCAACC
ACAGCTGGAATACCCCACACTGTATGGAGGACACAATGCGGAAGAACAAGAGCGTGTGGATCACCATCTC
TAGCACCAACTTCACCTCCCCCGTGATCGAGTTCTGGGAGAGAAATGTGCTGAGCCTGTCCCCAGGAATC
GACCACCCTGGCTCTCTGAAGTGGGATCTGGCCCTGTGCCTGCTGCTGGTGTGGCTGGTGTGCTTCTTTT
GTATCTGGAAGGGCGTGCGGAGCACCGGCAAGGTGGTGTACTTTACCGCCACATTTCCTTTCGCCATGCT
GCTGGTGCTGCTGGTGAGGGGACTGACACTGCCAGGAGCAGGAGCAGGCATCAAGTTCTACCTGTATCCA
GATATCACCAGGCTGGAGGACCCACAAGTGTGGATCGATGCCGGCACACAGATCTTCTTTAGCTACGCCA
TCTGTCTGGGCGCCATGACCTCCCTGGGCTCTTACAACAAGTACAAGTACAACTCCTACAGGGACTGCAT
GCTGCTGGGCTGTCTGAACAGCGGCACCAGCTTCGTGAGCGGCTTTGCCATCTTCTCCATCCTGGGCTTC
ATGGCACAGGAGCAGGGAGTGGACATCGCAGATGTGGCAGAGTCTGGACCTGGACTGGCCTTTATCGCCT
ACCCAAAGGCCGTGACCATGATGCCTCTGCCAACATTCTGGTCCATCCTGTTCTTTATCATGCTGCTGCT
GCTGGGCCTGGACTCTCAGTTTGTGGAGGTGGAGGGCCAGATCACCTCCCTGGTGGATCTGTACCCATCT
TTCCTGAGGAAGGGCTATCGGAGAGAGATCTTTATCGCCTTCGTGTGCTCTATCAGCTACCTGCTGGGCC
TGACCATGGTGACAGAGGGCGGCATGTACGTGTTCCAGCTGTTCGATTACTATGCAGCATCCGGCGTGTG
CCTGCTGTGGGTGGCCTTCTTTGAGTGTTTTGTGATCGCCTGGATCTACGGCGGCGACAACCTGTATGAT
GGCATCGAGGACATGATCGGATACAGGCCAGGACCTTGGATGAAGTATTCTTGGGCCGTGATCACCCCTG
TGCTGTGCGTGGGCTGTTTTATCTTCAGCCTGGTGAAGTACGTGCCCCTGACCTATAACAAGACATACGT
GTATCCTAATTGGGCAATCGGACTGGGATGGTCCCTGGCCCTGTCCTCTATGCTGTGCGTGCCCCTGGTC
ATCGTGATCAGGCTGTGCCAGACCGAGGGACCTTTCCTGGTGCGCGTGAAGTACCTGCTGACACCAAGGG
AGCCCAATAGATGGGCAGTGGAGAGGGAGGGAGCAACCCCATATAACAGCAGAACAGTGATGAATGGCGC
CCTGGTGAAGCCCACCCACATCATCGTGGAGACAATGATG
